>Addgene plasmid #21055 | PGRP-SA | addgene partial sequence | sequence record 26876 | 21055 with polyhedrin-fwd
TTTTGTAATAAAAAAACCTATAAATATTCCGGATTATTCATACCGTCCCACCATCGGGCGCGGATCCCGG
TCCGAAGCGCGCGGAATTCGGCACGAGCAACATCATGCAGCCGGTTCGATTCGGATCTCCTTGGATTATG
GCCATTGGGCTGGTGCTACTACTGCTGGCATTCGTCTCCGCCGGAAAGTCGCGTCAGCGTTCGCCAGCCA
ATTGCCCCACCATCAAGCTGAAGCGTCAGTGGGGCGGCAAGCCTTCGTTGGGACTCCACTACCAAGTGCG
TCCCATCCGCTATGTGGTCATCCATCACACGGTCACCGGCGAGTGCAGCGGACTGCTCAAGTGCGCCGAG
ATTCTCCAGAACATGCAGGCGTATCATCAGAACGAGCTGGACTTCAACGATATTAGTTACAACTTCCTGA
TCGGCAACGATGGTATCGTATACGAAGGCACTGGTTGGGGATTGCGCGGTGCCCACACCTATGGATACAA
TGCCATTGGCACGGGCATAGCCTTTATCGGCAACTTTGTGGATAAACTTCCATCGGATGCGGCTCTCCAG
GCGGCCAAAGATCTGCTGGCCTGCGGAGTGCAGCAGGGTGAGCTGAGCGAGGATTACGCCCTGATCGCCG
GCTCCCAGNNNANCAGCACCCAGAGTCCCGGACTGNNNNNNTACNACGAGATCCAAGAGTGGCCGCACTG
GCTCTCAAATCCNCATCATCATCATCATCATTAACTCGAGGCATGCGGTACCAAGCNTGTCGAGAAGT
