[The description below was written by a language model from this plasmid's Addgene catalogue record.]
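Description:
PGRP-SA is an insect expression construct built on the Invitrogen pFastBac1 backbone (4775 bp without insert), a baculovirus donor (transfer) plasmid. It carries a 612 bp insert encoding Drosophila melanogaster peptidoglycan recognition protein SA (PGRP-SA, also known as semmelweis or CG11709). The insert was placed between the EcoRI and XhoI sites, both of which were preserved, and carries a C-terminal His tag. The plasmid is propagated in standard E. coli under ampicillin selection and is recorded as low copy.

No feature table is provided, so the regulatory elements are not explicitly listed. The recorded sequencing primers (polyhedrin forward and SV40 polyA reverse) are nonetheless consistent with the usual pFastBac1 layout, in which the insert sits downstream of the strong, very late baculoviral polyhedrin promoter and upstream of an SV40 polyadenylation signal. In this class of vector the expression cassette is generally flanked by Tn7 transposition arms. This allows the cassette to be moved into a baculovirus shuttle genome (bacmid) in a suitable E. coli host, and the recombinant bacmid is then used to generate virus that drives protein production in cultured insect cells.

The His tag allows the recombinant protein to be purified by metal affinity chromatography. The associated publication describes PGRP-SA as a Drosophila pattern recognition receptor with a peptidoglycan docking groove and L,D-carboxypeptidase activity. The construct is therefore suited to producing PGRP-SA protein for structural and biochemical studies of this innate immune receptor.
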