Addgene plasmid #21055: PGRP-SA
Depositing lab: Johann Deisenhofer. Depositing organization: University of Texas Southwestern Medical Center. Publication: A Drosophila pattern recognition receptor contains a peptidoglycan docking groove and unusual L,D-carboxypeptidase activity. Chang CI, Pili-Floury S, Herve M, Parquet C, Chelliah Y, Lemaitre B, Mengin-Lecreulx D, Deisenhofer J. PLoS Biol. 2004 Sep . 2(9):E277. 10.1371/journal.pbio.0020277 PubMed 15361936.
Backbone
  Vector backbone: Pfastbac1
  Backbone manufacturer: Invitrogen
  Backbone size w/o insert (bp): 4775
  Vector type: Insect Expression
Growth in bacteria
  Bacterial resistance: Ampicillin, 100 μg/mL
  Growth temperature: 37°C
  Growth strain: DH5alpha
  Copy number: Low Copy
Gene/Insert
  Gene/Insert name: PGRP-SA
  Species: D. melanogaster (fly)
  Insert size (bp): 612
  Entrez Gene: PGRP-SA (a.k.a. Dmel_CG11709, BcDNA:AT30827, CG11709, Dm PGRP-SA, Dmel\CG11709, SA, SEMMELWEIS, pgrp-sa, seml)
  Tag / fusion protein: His (C terminal on insert)
  Cloning method: Restriction Enzyme; 5′ cloning site EcoRI (not destroyed); 3′ cloning site XhoI (not destroyed)
  Sequencing primers: 5′ polyhedrin forward; 3′ SV40pA-R
Terms and licenses: Academic/Nonprofit Terms; Industry Terms: Not Available to Industry
How to cite: PGRP-SA was a gift from Johann Deisenhofer (Addgene plasmid # 21055 ; http://n2t.net/addgene:21055 ; RRID:Addgene_21055)
